Addgene plasmid #88666: pDONR223-ZNF698
Purpose: Donor Vector containing ZNF698 transcription factor, part of the Human TFome Collection
Depositing lab: Marc Vidal. Depositing organization: Dana-Farber Cancer Institute. Publication: A comprehensive library of human transcription factors for cell fate engineering. Ng AHM, Khoshakhlagh P, Rojo Arias JE, Pasquini G, Wang K, Swiersy A, Shipman SL, Appleton E, Kiaee K, Kohman RE, Vernet A, Dysart M, Leeper K, Saylor W, Huang JY, Graveline A, Taipale J, Hill DE, Vidal M, Melero-Martin JM, Busskamp V, Church GM. Nat Biotechnol. 2021 Apr;39(4):510-519. doi: 10.1038/s41587-020-0742-6. Epub 2020 Nov 30. PubMed 33257861.
Backbone
  Vector backbone: pDONR223
  Backbone manufacturer: Invitrogen
  Backbone size w/o insert (bp): 3000
  Vector type: Gateway Donor Vector
Growth in bacteria
  Bacterial resistance: Spectinomycin, 50 μg/mL
  Growth temperature: 37°C
  Growth strain: DH5alpha
  Copy number: High Copy
Gene/Insert
  Gene/Insert name: ZNF698 (alt name: ZFP57)
  Species: H. sapiens (human)
  Insert size (bp): 1611
  Mutation: Last nucleotide of stop codon removed to allow for Gateway C-terminal fusions
  Entrez Gene: ZFP57 (a.k.a. C6orf40, TNDM1, ZNF698, bA145L22, bA145L22.2)
  Cloning method: Gateway Cloning
  Sequencing primers: 5′ M13F(-21); 3′ M13R
Terms and licenses: Academic/Nonprofit Terms; Industry Terms: Not Available to Industry
Depositor comments: Represents the ORFeome subset of the TFome
How to cite: pDONR223-ZNF698 was a gift from Marc Vidal (Addgene plasmid # 88666 ; http://n2t.net/addgene:88666 ; RRID:Addgene_88666)
