[The description below was written by a language model from this plasmid's Addgene catalogue record and pLannotate feature annotations shown in this document.]
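Description:
pDONR223-ZNF698 is a Gateway entry-type clone built on the Invitrogen pDONR223 donor backbone, carrying the human ZNF698 open reading frame, now known as ZFP57. It belongs to the Human TFome Collection, specifically the subset drawn from the ORFeome resource. The plasmid is maintained in E. coli through a high-copy ColE1/pUC-type origin and selected with spectinomycin via the aadA (SmR) aminoglycoside adenylyltransferase gene. That gene sits downstream of a class 1 integron Pc promoter fragment and a short remnant of a gentamicin resistance gene. The sequenced record is about 4.4 kb, consistent with a backbone of roughly 3 kb plus the listed 1.6 kb insert.

The insert is flanked on both sides by attL recombination sites. The automated annotation labels both as attL3, which may simply reflect closest-match calling. These sites allow the ORF to be moved by an LR Clonase reaction into any compatible Gateway destination vector. The annotated ZFP57 coding match is somewhat shorter than the stated insert size. ZFP57 is a zinc finger transcription regulator that maintains maternal and paternal imprinting by controlling DNA methylation at imprinting control regions early in development. The last nucleotide of the stop codon has been removed, so the ORF can read through into C-terminal tags or fusion partners supplied by the destination vector.

No eukaryotic promoter is present, so expression depends on transfer to an expression vector. A T7 promoter lies just outside one att site, and rrnB T1 and T2 terminators insulate the cloning region from backbone transcription. Short lacI and lacZα fragments are backbone remnants. The clone serves as a source for building ZFP57 expression constructs, for example in transcription factor screens for cell fate engineering.
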