Features (pLannotate 1.2.2; 12 found; start..end, strand, type, name):
      2..97      +  protein_bind   attL3: mutant version of attL; recombination site for the Gateway® LR reaction LR Clonase™
    223..1710    +  CDS            ZFP57: ZFP57_HUMAN - Also known as C6orf40, ZNF698. Experimental evidence at protein level: Swiss-Prot protein existence level 1. Transcription regulator required to maintain maternal and paternal gene imprinting, a process by which gene expression is restricted in a parent of origin-specific manner by epigenetic modification of genomic DNA and chromatin, including DNA methylation. Acts by controlling DNA methylation during the earliest multicellular stages of development at multiple imprinting control regions (ICRs) (PubMed:18622393, PubMed:30602440). Acts together with ZNF445, but ZNF445 seems to b
   1715..1810    -  protein_bind   attL3: mutant version of attL; recombination site for the Gateway® LR reaction LR Clonase™
   1829..1847    -  promoter       T7 promoter: promoter for bacteriophage T7 RNA polymerase
   2037..2060    +  promoter       Pc promoter (fragment): intI1 (promoter lies within the coding sequence); class 1 integron promoter
   2236..2292    +  CDS            GmR (fragment): gentamycin acetyltransferase; aacC1; confers resistance to gentamycin
   2299..3090    +  CDS            SmR: aminoglycoside adenylyltransferase (Murphy, 1985); aadA; confers resistance to spectinomycin and streptomycin
   3183..3771    +  rep_origin     ori: high-copy-number ColE1/pMB1/pBR322/pUC origin of replication
   3954..4046    +  CDS            lacI (fragment): lac repressor; lacI; The lac repressor binds to the lac operator to inhibit transcription in E. coli. This inhibition can be relieved by adding lactose or isopropyl-β-D-thiogalactopyranoside (IPTG).
   4101..4128    -  terminator     rrnB T2 terminator: transcription terminator T2 from the E. coli rrnB gene
   4260..4303    +  terminator     rrnB T1 terminator: Escherichia coli rrnB; transcription terminator T1 from the E. coli rrnB gene
   4350..4386    -  CDS            lacZα (fragment): LacZα fragment of β-galactosidase; lacZ fragment
>Addgene plasmid #88666 | pDONR223-ZNF698 | addgene full sequence | sequence record 363369 | Addgene NGS Result
CAAATAATGATTTTATTTTGACTGATAGTGACCTGTTCGTTGCAACAAATTGATGAGCAATGCTTTTTTA
TAATGCCAACTTTGTACAAAAAAGTTGGCACCATGTTTGAACAGCTGAAGCCAATCGAACCTGTACAGAA
GACGCTCCCATGGGTGGGCGAGGTAGCTGCCACCCTGCAGGAAGCCATGAAGAGAGATTGCTGGAGGGAG
GCACGGGTGAAGAAGAAGCCAGTCACCTTTGAGGATGTGGCAGTGAATTTCACCCAGGAAGAGTGGGACT
GTCTAGATGCCAGCCAGAGGGTCCTTTACCAGGATGTTATGTCGGAAACCTTTAAGAATCTAACATCTGT
GGCCAGAATCTTTCTGCATAAGCCAGAGCTAATCACCAAGCTTGAGCAAGAAGAGGAACAGTGGAGAGAG
TTTGTCCATCTCCCAAACACAGAAGGCCTTTCAGAAGGCAAGAAGAAAGAGCTTCGAGAACAACATCCCA
GTCTGAGAGATGAGGGGACTAGTGATGACAAGGTCTTCCTTGCATGCAGAGGGGCCGGCCAGTGCCCCCT
ATCTGCCCCAGCTGGGACTATGGACAGGACCCGGGTGCTTCAAGCATCCCAGGCTGGGCCACCCTTTTTT
TGCTACACCTGTGGCAAATGTTTCAGCAGGCGCTCCTACCTCTATAGCCACCAGTTTGTTCACAATCCCA
AGCTGACTAACAGCTGCAGTCAGTGTGGGAAGTTGTTTCGGAGCCCCAAGTCCCTCAGCTATCACAGACG
CATGCATCTTGGGGAGAGGCCCTTCTGTTGCACGTTCTGTGACAAGACCTACTGTGATGCTTCTGGACTA
AGTCGTCACCGCCGCGTCCATCTGGGTTACCGGCCCCATTCATGCTCTGTGTGTGGGAAGAGCTTCCGGG
ACCAGTCTGAGCTCAAACGCCACCAGAAGATACACCAAAACCAGGAGCCAGTGGATGGAAACCAGGAGTG
TACTTTGAGGATTCCAGGCACCCAGGCTGAATTCCAGACACCCATCGCCAGAAGCCAGAGGTCCATCCAG
GGGCTTTTGGATGTGAACCATGCACCAGTGGCCAGGTCCCAGGAACCCATATTTAGAACTGAGGGTCCTA
TGGCCCAGAACCAGGCATCTGTACTTAAGAACCAAGCACCTGTGACCAGGACCCAGGCACCCATCACTGG
AACCCTCTGTCAGGATGCCAGATCCAACTCTCATCCAGTGAAGCCCTCAAGACTCAATGTCTTCTGTTGC
CCCCATTGTTCTTTGACTTTTAGCAAGAAATCCTATCTCTCCAGACACCAGAAGGCCCACCTCACAGAGC
CGCCCAACTACTGCTTCCATTGCAGCAAGTCTTTCAGCTCATTTTCCAGGCTGGTCAGACACCAGCAGAC
CCACTGGAAGCAGAAGAGCTACCTTTGCCCTATCTGTGACCTCTCCTTTGGGGAGAAAGAGGGCCTTATG
GATCACTGGAGGGGCTATAAAGGCAAGGACCTGTGCCAGAGCAGCCACCATAAATGCCGGGTGATCCTGG
GCCAGTGGCTTGGCTTCTCTCATGATGTCCCCACTATGGCTGGGGAGGAATGGAAGCATGGAGGTGATCA
ATCTCCCCCCAGGATCCATACCCCCAGGAGAAGAGGCCTAAGAGAGAAGGCCTGCAAAGGAGACAAAACA
AAGGAGGCAGTGAGCATCTTGAAACATAAATTGCCAACTTTCTTGTACAAAGTTGGCATTATAAGAAAGC
ATTGCTTATCAATTTGTTGCAACGAACAGGTCACTATCAGTCAAAATAAAATCATTATTTGCCATCCAGC
TGATATCCCCTATAGTGAGTCGTATTACATGGTCATAGCTGTTTCCTGGCAGCTCTGGCCCGTGTCTCAA
AATCTCTGATGTTACATTGCACAAGATAAAAATATATCATCATGCCTCCTCTAGACCAGCCAGGACAGAA
ATGCCTCGACTTCGCTGCTACCCAAGGTTGCCGGGTGACGCACACCGTGGAAACGGATGAAGGCACGAAC
CCAGTGGACATAAGCCTGTTCGGTTCGTAAGCTGTAATGCAAGTAGCGTATGCGCTCACGCAACTGGTCC
AGAACCTTGACCGAACGCAGCGGTGGTAACGGCGCAGTGGCGGTTTTCATGGCTTGTTATGACTGTTTTT
TTGGGGTACAGTCTATGCCTCGGGCATCCAAGCAGCAAGCGCGTTACGCCGTGGGTCGATGTTTGATGTT
ATGGAGCAGCAACGATGTTACGCAGCAGGGCAGTCGCCCTAAAACAAAGTTAAACATTATGAGGGAAGCG
GTGATCGCCGAAGTATCGACTCAACTATCAGAGGTAGTTGGCGTCATCGAGCGCCATCTCGAACCGACGT
TGCTGGCCGTACATTTGTACGGCTCCGCAGTGGATGGCGGCCTGAAGCCACACAGTGATATTGATTTGCT
GGTTACGGTGACCGTAAGGCTTGATGAAACAACGCGGCGAGCTTTGATCAACGACCTTTTGGAAACTTCG
GCTTCCCCTGGAGAGAGCGAGATTCTCCGCGCTGTAGAAGTCACCATTGTTGTGCACGACGACATCATTC
CGTGGCGTTATCCAGCTAAGCGCGAACTGCAATTTGGAGAATGGCAGCGCAATGACATTCTTGCAGGTAT
CTTCGAGCCAGCCACGATCGACATTGATCTGGCTATCTTGCTGACAAAAGCAAGAGAACATAGCGTTGCC
TTGGTAGGTCCAGCGGCGGAGGAACTCTTTGATCCGGTTCCTGAACAGGATCTATTTGAGGCGCTAAATG
AAACCTTAACGCTATGGAACTCGCCGCCCGACTGGGCTGGCGATGAGCGAAATGTAGTGCTTACGTTGTC
CCGCATTTGGTACAGCGCAGTAACCGGCAAAATCGCGCCGAAGGATGTCGCTGCCGACTGGGCAATGGAG
CGCCTGCCGGCCCAGTATCAGCCCGTCATACTTGAAGCTAGACAGGCTTATCTTGGACAAGAAGAAGATC
GCTTGGCCTCGCGCGCAGATCAGTTGGAAGAATTTGTCCACTACGTGAAAGGCGAGATCACCAAGGTAGT
CGGCAAATAACCCTCGAGCCACCCATGACCAAAATCCCTTAACGTGAGTTACGCGTCGTTCCACTGAGCG
TCAGACCCCGTAGAAAAGATCAAAGGATCTTCTTGAGATCCTTTTTTTCTGCGCGTAATCTGCTGCTTGC
AAACAAAAAAACCACCGCTACCAGCGGTGGTTTGTTTGCCGGATCAAGAGCTACCAACTCTTTTTCCGAA
GGTAACTGGCTTCAGCAGAGCGCAGATACCAAATACTGTTCTTCTAGTGTAGCCGTAGTTAGGCCACCAC
TTCAAGAACTCTGTAGCACCGCCTACATACCTCGCTCTGCTAATCCTGTTACCAGTGGCTGCTGCCAGTG
GCGATAAGTCGTGTCTTACCGGGTTGGACTCAAGACGATAGTTACCGGATAAGGCGCAGCGGTCGGGCTG
AACGGGGGGTTCGTGCACACAGCCCAGCTTGGAGCGAACGACCTACACCGAACTGAGATACCTACAGCGT
GAGCTATGAGAAAGCGCCACGCTTCCCGAAGGGAGAAAGGCGGACAGGTATCCGGTAAGCGGCAGGGTCG
GAACAGGAGAGCGCACGAGGGAGCTTCCAGGGGGAAACGCCTGGTATCTTTATAGTCCTGTCGGGTTTCG
CCACCTCTGACTTGAGCGTCGATTTTTGTGATGCTCGTCAGGGGGGCGGAGCCTATGGAAAAACGCCAGC
AACGCGGCCTTTTTACGGTTCCTGGCCTTTTGCTGGCCTTTTGCTCACATGTTCTTTCCTGCGTTATCCC
CTGATTCTGTGGATAACCGTATTACCGCCTTTGAGTGAGCTGATACCGCTCGCCGCAGCCGAACGACCGA
GCGCAGCGAGTCAGTGAGCGAGGAAGCGGAAGAGCGCCCAATACGCAAACCGCCTCTCCCCGCGCGTTGG
CCGATTCATTAATGCAGCTGGCACGACAGGTTTCCCGACTGGAAAGCGGGCAGTGAGCGCAACGCAATTA
ATACGCGTACCGCTAGCCAGGAAGAGTTTGTAGAAACGCAAAAAGGCCATCCGTCAGGATGGCCTTCTGC
TTAGTTTGATGCCTGGCAGTTTATGGCGGGCGTCCTGCCCGCCACCCTCCGGGCCGTTGCTTCACAACGT
TCAAATCCGCTCCCGGCGGATTTGTCCTACTCAGGAGAGCGTTCACCGACAAACAACAGATAAAACGAAA
GGCCCAGTCTTCCGACTGAGCCTTTCGTTTTATTTGATGCCTGGCAGTTCCCTACTCTCGCGTTAACGCT
AGCATGGATGTTTTCCCAGTCACGACGTTGTAAAACGACGGCCAGTCTTAAGCTCGGGCCC
